Addgene plasmid #172376: CVS-N2c-mTurquoise
Purpose: Production of RVdG-CVS-N2c viral vectors for cell-type specific trans-synaptic retrograde labeling.
Depositing lab: Yoav Ben-Simon & Peter Jonas. Depositing organization: Institute of Science and Technology Austria (I.S.T. Austria). Publication: Fast, high-throughput production of improved rabies viral vectors for specific, efficient and versatile transsynaptic retrograde labeling. Sumser A, Joesch M, Jonas P, Ben-Simon Y. Elife. 2022 Aug 30;11:e79848. doi: 10.7554/eLife.79848. PubMed 36040301.
Backbone
  Vector backbone: Rabies CVS N2c(deltaG)
  Backbone manufacturer: Matthias J. Schnell, Thomas Jefferson University
  Backbone size w/o insert (bp): 14070
  Vector type: Neurotropic virus
Growth in bacteria
  Bacterial resistance: Ampicillin, 100 μg/mL
  Growth temperature: 37°C
  Growth strain: NEB Stable
  Copy number: Low Copy
Gene/Insert
  Gene/Insert name: mTurquoise
  Species: Other
  Insert size (bp): 720
  Cloning method: Restriction Enzyme; 5′ cloning site XmaI (not destroyed); 3′ cloning site NheI (not destroyed)
  Sequencing primers: 5′ GGAGGTTATCCTCGGGACTGGAATCG; 3′ GCCTCTTGGATGTGAAAAAAACTATTAACATCCCTC
Terms and licenses: Academic/Nonprofit Terms; Industry Terms: Not Available to Industry
Depositor comments: Please visit https://doi.org/10.1101/2021.12.23.474014 for bioRxiv preprint.
How to cite: CVS-N2c-mTurquoise was a gift from Yoav Ben-Simon & Peter Jonas (Addgene plasmid # 172376 ; http://n2t.net/addgene:172376 ; RRID:Addgene_172376)
