[The description below was written by a language model from this plasmid's Addgene catalogue record and pLannotate feature annotations shown in this document.]
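Description:
CVS-N2c-mTurquoise is a full-length cDNA rescue plasmid for a glycoprotein-deleted rabies virus of the CVS-N2c strain (RVdG-CVS-N2c), catalogued as a neurotropic virus vector. The annotated sequence (about 14.8 kb) carries the viral genome in the order N, P, M, then the transgene, then L. A 720 bp mTurquoise coding sequence (annotated as the mammalian codon-optimized mTurquoise2 cyan fluorescent protein) sits between M and L, the position normally occupied by the G gene, and was cloned between retained XmaI and NheI sites. N encapsidates the genomic RNA, P is the polymerase cofactor, M drives assembly and budding, and L is the RNA-dependent RNA polymerase. The fluorescent protein is therefore expressed as a viral transcript in infected cells.

Transcription of the genome cassette is driven by a CMV enhancer/promoter followed by a T7 promoter, so the RNA can be made by host RNA polymerase II or by T7 RNA polymerase in producer cells. A hammerhead ribozyme fragment upstream and a hepatitis delta virus ribozyme downstream of the genome, followed by a T7 terminator, would trim the transcript to precise viral ends, as is standard for rhabdovirus rescue. Short annotated fragments such as a truncated HIV-1 LTR, SET1, lacI and lacZα appear to be backbone remnants or incidental matches. The plasmid is maintained in E. coli through a ColE1/pUC-type origin and ampicillin resistance, and also has an f1 origin. The catalogue lists it as low copy.

Because the virus lacks G, it can spread only from cells that supply glycoprotein in trans. The stated purpose is production of RVdG-CVS-N2c vectors for cell-type-specific retrograde trans-synaptic labeling of neurons.
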