Features (pLannotate 1.2.2; 22 found; start..end, strand, type, name):
     71..1420    +  CDS            N: NCAP_RABVH - Experimental evidence at protein level: Swiss-Prot protein existence level 1. Encapsidates the genome in a ratio of one protein N per nine ribonucleotides, protecting it from nucleases. If expressed without protein P it binds non-specifically RNA and therefore can bind it's own mRNA. Interaction with protein P abolishes any non-specific RNA binding, and prevents phosphorylation. The soluble N-P complex encapsidates specifically the genomic RNA, with protein N protecting the genome like a pearl necklace. The encapsidated genomic RNA is termed the nucleocapsid (NC) and serves as tem
   1514..2404    +  CDS            P: PHOSP_RABVC - Experimental evidence at protein level: Swiss-Prot protein existence level 1. Non catalytic polymerase cofactor and regulatory protein that plays a role in viral transcription and replication. Stabilizes the RNA polymerase L to the N-RNA template and binds the soluble protein N, preventing it from encapsidating non-genomic RNA. Also inhibits host IFN-alpha and IFN-beta signaling by binding and retaining phosphorylated STAT1 in the cytoplasm or by inhibiting the DNA binding of STAT1 in the nucleus. Might be involved, through interaction with host dynein, in intracellular microtubu
   2496..3101    +  CDS            M: MATRX_RABVH - Experimental evidence at protein level: Swiss-Prot protein existence level 1. Plays a major role in assembly, budding and uncoating of virion after membrane fusion. Completely covers the ribonucleoprotein coil and keep it in condensed bullet-shaped form. Inhibits viral transcription and stimulates replication. Plays a major role in early induction of TRAIL-mediated apoptosis in infected neurons. From Rabies virus (strain HEP-Flury) (RABV).
   3325..4044    +  CDS            mTurquoise2: enhanced monomeric variant of CFP (Goedhart et al., 2012) mammalian codon-optimized
   4575..10955   +  CDS            L: L_RABVH - Experimental evidence at protein level: Swiss-Prot protein existence level 1. RNA-directed RNA polymerase that catalyzes the replication of viral genomic RNA. The template is composed of the viral RNA tightly encapsidated by the nucleoprotein (N). The replicase mode is dependent on intracellular N protein concentration. In this mode, the polymerase replicates the whole viral genome without recognizing transcriptional signals, and the replicated genome is not caped or polyadenylated. From Rabies virus (strain HEP-Flury) (RABV).
  11087..11179   +  ncRNA          HDV ribozyme: Accession: RF00094 - Hepatitis delta virus ribozyme
  11186..11235   +  CDS            SET1 (fragment): solubility-enhancement tag derived from T7 phage gene 10B
  11243..11290   +  terminator     T7 terminator: transcription terminator for bacteriophage T7 RNA polymerase
  11340..11362   -  protein_bind   lac operator (fragment): The lac repressor binds to the lac operator to inhibit transcription in E. coli. This inhibition can be relieved by adding lactose or isopropyl-β-D-thiogalactopyranoside (IPTG). lac repressor encoded by lacI
  11366..11396   -  promoter       lac promoter: promoter for the E. coli lac operon
  11411..11432   -  protein_bind   CAP binding site: CAP binding activates transcription in the presence of cAMP. E. coli catabolite activator protein
  11445..11537   -  CDS            lacI (fragment): lac repressor; lacI; The lac repressor binds to the lac operator to inhibit transcription in E. coli. This inhibition can be relieved by adding lactose or isopropyl-β-D-thiogalactopyranoside (IPTG).
  11720..12308   -  rep_origin     ori: high-copy-number ColE1/pMB1/pBR322/pUC origin of replication
  12479..13339   -  CDS            AmpR: β-lactamase; bla; confers resistance to ampicillin, carbenicillin, and related antibiotics
  13340..13444   -  promoter       AmpR promoter: bla
  13471..13829   +  rep_origin     f1 ori (sequence partly withheld): f1 bacteriophage origin of replication; arrow indicates direction of (+) strand synthesis
  13931..14086   -  CDS            lacZα (fragment): LacZα fragment of β-galactosidase; lacZ fragment
  14154..14457   +  enhancer       CMV enhancer: human cytomegalovirus immediate early enhancer
  14458..14661   +  promoter       CMV promoter: human cytomegalovirus (CMV) immediate early promoter
  14657..14690   +  LTR            5' LTR (truncated) (fragment): truncated 5' long terminal repeat (LTR) from HIV-1
  14706..14724   +  promoter       T7 promoter: promoter for bacteriophage T7 RNA polymerase
  14750..14775   +  misc_RNA       sTRSV HHRz (fragment): hammerhead ribozyme from the tobacco ringspot virus satellite RNA (Khvorova et al., 2003)
>Addgene plasmid #172376 | CVS-N2c-mTurquoise | addgene full sequence | sequence record 343806 | Addgene NGS Result
ACGCTTAACAACAAAACCAGAGAAGAAAAAGACAGCGTCAATTGCAAAGCAAAAATGTAACACCCCTACA
ATGGATGCCGACAAGATTGTGTTCAAAGTCAATAATCAGGTGGTCTCTTTGAAGCCTGAGATTATCGTGG
ATCAATATGAGTACAAGTACCCTGCCATCAAGGATTTGAAAAAGCCTTGTATCACCCTAGGGAAAGCCCC
CGACTTGAACAAAGCATACAAATCAGTTTTATCAGGCATGAATGCCGCCAAACTTGATCCGGATGATGTA
TGCTCCTACTTGGCAGCAGCAATGCAGTTCTTTGAGGGGACATGTCCGGAAGACTGGACCAGCTATGGAA
TCCTGATTGCACGAAAAGGAGATAGGATCACCCCAAACTCTCTAGTGGAGATAAAGCGTACTGATGTAGA
AGGGAATTGGGCTCTGACAGGAGGCATGGAATTGACAAGGGACCCCACTGTCTCTGAACATGCATCTTTA
GTCGGTCTTCTCCTGAGTCTGTACAGGTTGAGCAAAATATCAGGACAGAACACTGGTAACTATAAGACAA
ACATTGCAGATAGGATAGAGCAGATTTTCGAGACAGCACCTTTTGTTAAGATCGTGGAACACCATACCCT
AATGACAACTCACAAGATGTGTGCTAATTGGAGTACTATACCGAACTTCAGATTTTTGGCCGGAACCTAC
GACATGTTTTTCTCACGGATTGAGCATCTATATTCGGCAATCAGAGTGGGCACAGTCGTCACCGCTTATG
AAGACTGCTCAGGACTGGTATCGTTTACAGGGTTCATAAAGCAGATCAATCTCACCGCAAGGGAAGCAAT
ACTATATTTCTTCCACAAGAACTTTGAGGAAGAGATAAGAAGAATGTTCGAGCCAGGGCAAGAGACAGCT
GTTCCTCACTCTTATTTCATCCACTTCCGTTCACTAGGCTTGAGTGGGAAGTCTCCTTATTCATCGAATG
CTGTCGGTCATGTGTTCAATCTCATTCACTTTGTTGGATGCTACATGGGTCAAGTCAGATCTCTAAATGC
GACGGTTATTGCTGCATGTGCCCCTCATGAGATGTCTGTTCTAGGGGGCTATTTGGGAGAGGAATTCTTC
GGAAAAGGGACATTTGAAAGAAGGTTCTTCAGAGACGAGAAAGAACTTCAAGAATATGAGGCGGCTGAAC
TAACAAAGTCCGACGTGGCACTGGCAGATGACGGAACCGTCAACTCTGATGACGAGGACTATTTCTCTGG
TGAAACCAGAAGTCCAGAAGCTGTCTATACTCGAATCATGATGAATGGAGGTCGACTGAAGAGATCTCAT
ATACGGAGATATGTCTCAGTCAGTTCCAATCATCAAGCCCGTCCAAACTCATTCGCCGAATTTTTAAACA
AGACGTATTCGAATGACTCATAAGGAGTTGATTGACAGGGTGCCAGAAATCTATAGATTGTATATATCCA
TCATGAAAAAAACTAACACTCCTCCTTTCAAACCATCCCAAATATGAGCAAGATCTTTGTTAATCCGAGT
GCAATCAGAGCCGGTCTGGCCGATCTTGAGATGGCCGAAGAGACTGTTGATCTGATCAACAGAAACATAG
AAGACAATCAGGCTCATCTCCAGGGAGAACCCATAGAAGTGGACAACCTCCCTGAGGACATGAAGCGACT
TCACCTGGACGATGAAAAATCGTCCAACCTTGGTGAGATGGTTAGGGTGGGAGAAGGCAAGTATCGAGAG
GACTTTCAGATGGATGAGGGAGAGGACCCCAACCTCCTGTTCCAATCGTACCTGGATAATGTTGGAGTCC
AAATAGTCAGACAAATGAGGTCAGGAGAGAGATTCCTCAAGATATGGTCACAGACCGTAGAGGAAATTGT
ATCCTATGTCACGGTCAACTTTCCTAACCCTCCAAGAAGGTCTTCGGAGGATAAATCAACCCAGACTACT
GGCAGAGAGCTCAAGAAGGAGACAACGTCTGCTTTCTCTCAGAGAGAAAGCCAACCTTCGAAAGCTAGGA
TGGTGGCTCAAGTTGCCCCTGGTCCTCCAGCCCTTGAATGGTCAGCCACCAATGAAGAAGATGATCTATC
AGTAGAGGCTGAGATCGCTCATCAGATTGCTGAAAGCTTTTCCAAGAAGTACAAGTTTCCCTCCCGATCT
TCAGGAATATTCTTGTATAATTTTGAGCAACTGAAGATGAACCTTGATGACATAGTTAAAGAGGCAAAAA
ATGTACCGGGCGTGACCCGTCTGGCCCATGATGGATCCAAAATCCCCCTGAGATGCGTACTGGGATGGGT
CGCTTTGGCTAATTCCAAAAAATTCCAATTACTAGTCGAGGCTGACAAGCTAAGCAAAATCATGCAAGAT
GATTTGAATCGCTATACATCCTGCTAACCGAGTTTTCGAACTCAGTCCCTCCAGATAATGAAAACTGAGA
TGTTATGGAGTAGACATGAAAAAAACAGGCAACACCACTGATAAAATGAACGTTCTACGCAAGATAGTGA
AAAAATGTAGGGATGAGGACACTCAAAAGCCCTCTCCTGTGTCAGCCCCTCCGTATGACGATGACCTGTG
GCTTCCACCTCCTGAATATGTCCCGCTGAAAGAACTCACAAGCAAGAAGAACATGAGGAACTTTTGTGTC
AACGGGGAGGTTAAAGCGTGTAGCCCAAATGGTTACTCATTCAGGATTTTGCGGCACATTCTGAGATCAT
TCAACGAGATATACTCTGGGAATCATAGGATGATTGGGTTAGTCAAAATTGTTGTTGGACTAGCTTTATC
AGGAGCTCCAGTACCTGAGGGCATGAACTGGGTATACAAATTGAGGAGAACCCTTATATTCCAGTGGGCT
GATTCCAGGGGCCCTCTTGAAGGGGAGGAGTTAGATTACTCTCAAGAGATCACTTGGGATGATGATACTG
AATTCGTCGGATTGCAAATAAGAGTGAGCGCAAGACAATGTCATATTCAAGGCAGGATCTGGTGTATCAA
CACGAACTCGAGGGCATGTCAACTATGGTCTGACATGTCTCTTCAGACACAAAGGTCTGAAGAGGACAAA
GACTCTTCTCTGCTTCTAGAATAATCAGATTATATCCTGCAAGTGTATCACTTGTTTACCTCTGGAGGAG
AGAGCATACAGGCTTGACTCCGATCCTTGGGAGCAATAGAACAAAAAAACACACGTTATGGTGCCGTTAA
ATCGCTGCATTTTATCAAAGTCAAGTTGATAACCTTTACATTTTGAGCCTCTTGGATGTGAAAAAAACTA
TTAACATCCCTCAAAAGACCCCGGGAAAGCCACCATGGTGAGCAAGGGCGAGGAGCTGTTCACCGGGGTG
GTGCCCATCCTGGTCGAGCTGGACGGCGACGTAAACGGCCACAAGTTCAGCGTGTCCGGCGAGGGCGAGG
GCGATGCCACCTACGGCAAGCTGACCCTGAAGTTCATCTGCACCACCGGCAAGCTGCCCGTGCCCTGGCC
CACCCTCGTGACCACCCTGTCCTGGGGCGTGCAGTGCTTCGCCCGCTACCCCGACCACATGAAGCAGCAC
GACTTCTTCAAGTCCGCCATGCCCGAAGGCTACGTCCAGGAGCGCACCATCTTCTTCAAGGACGACGGCA
ACTACAAGACCCGCGCCGAGGTGAAGTTCGAGGGCGACACCCTGGTGAACCGCATCGAGCTGAAGGACAT
CGACTTCAAGGAGGACGGCAACATCCTGGGGCACAAGCTGGAGTACAACTACTTCAGCGACAACGTCTAT
ATCACCGCCGACAAGCAGAAGAACGGCATCAAGGCCAACTTCAAGATCCGCCACAACATCGAGGACGGCG
GCGTGCAGCTCGCCGACCACTACCAGCAGAACACCCCCATCGGCGACGGCCCCGTGCTGCTGCCCGACAA
CCACTACCTGAGCACCCAGTCCAAGCTGAGCAAAGACCCCAACGAGAAGCGCGATCACATGGTCCTGCTG
GAGTTCGTGACCGCCGCCGGGATCACTCTCGGCATGGACGAGCTGTACAAGTAAGCTAGCGGCGCCTAGC
CGGTCATCCTTTTGACGATTCCAGTCCCGAGGATAACCTCCTCTCGGGATTGGGGGGAATCTTTGGATCC
AGTAGTCCTCCTTGAACTCCGTCCAACAGGGCAGATTCAAGAGTCATAAGACTTTCATTAATCATTTCAG
TTGATCAGACATGGTCGTGTAGATTCTCTTAATACGGGAGATCTTCTAGCAGTTTCAGTGACCAACGGTG
CTTTCATTCTCCAGGAACTGATACCAAAGGTTGTGGACAGGCCAAGGGGTACTTCGGATGACTCTGTGCT
TGGGCACAGAAAGAGGTCGTAGTGTGCCCCCCGATAGCGGACTCGACATGAATCAACTAAGAAAGGCAAT
CTGCCTCCCATGATGGACATAAGCAATAGTTCACAACCATCTTGCATCTCAGTGAAGTGTACATAACTAT
TGAGGGCTGGGTCATCTAAGCATTTCAGTCGAGAAAAAAACTGTAGACCAAAAGAACAACTAGCAACACT
TCTCATCCAGAGACCCATATCAAGATGCTAGATCCGGGAGAGGTTTATGATGACCCTATTGATCCAATTG
AGTCAGAGGCTGAACCCAGAGGAACCCCCACTGTCCCCAACATCTTGAGGAACTCCGACTACAATCTCAA
TTCTCCTTTGATAGAGGATCCTGCCAAACTAATGTTAGAATGGTTGAAGACAGGGAACAGACCTTATCGG
ATGACTTTGACAGACAATTGCTCCAGGTCTTACAAAGTTTTGAAAGATTATTTCAAGAAAGTAGATTTGG
GTTCTCTCAAAGTGGGCGGAACTGCTGCACAGTCAATGGTTTCTCTCTGGTTGTGTGGTGCCCACTCTGA
ATCAAACAGGAGCCGGAGATGTATAACCGACTTGGCCCATTTCTATTCCAAGTCATCCCCCATAGAGAAG
CTATTGAATTGTACGCTAGGAAACAGAGGCCTGAGAATCCCACCAGAGGGGGTGTTAAATTGCCTCGAGA
GGGTCAATTATGACAAGGCATTTGGGAGGTATCTGGCCAACACGTATTCCTCTTACTTGTTTTTCCATGT
AATCACCTTATACATGAATGCCTTAGACTGGGAAGAGGAAAAGACCATCCTGGCATTATGGAAAGATATA
ACCTCAGTGGATACCGAGAAGGACTTGGTCAAATTCAAAGATCAAATATGGGGACTGTTGATTGTGACAA
AGGACTTTGTTTACTCTCAGAGTTCAAACTGTCTTTTTGACAGAAACTACACACTGATGCTAAAGGATCT
TTTCTTGTCTCGATTCAACTCCTTAATGATTCTGCTTTCTCCCCCTGAGCCCCGATACTCAGATGACTTA
ATATCTCAGCTGTGCCAGCTATACATCGCTGGGGATCAAGTCTTGTCCATGTGTGGGAACTCCGGCTATG
AAGTCATCAAAATATTGGAGCCATATGTCGTGAACAGTTTGGTCCAGAGGGCAGAGAAGTTTAGGCCTCT
CATCCACCCCTTGGGAGACTTTCCTATGTTCATAAAAGACAAGGTGAATCAACTTGAAGGGACTTTTGGT
CCCAGTGCAAAGAGGTTTTTTAGGGTTTTAGATCAATTCGACAACATACATGACTTAGTATTTGTGTATG
GCTGTTACAGACATTGGGGGCACCCCTATATAGATTATCGGAAGGGTCTGTCGAAACTATATGATCAAGT
TCACATTAAGAAAGTAATAGATAAGTCCTACCAGGAGTGTTTAGCAAGTGACTTGGCCAGAAGGATCCTC
AGATGGGGATTTGACAAGTACTCCAAATGGTATCTAGATTCGAGATTCCTTGCCCGAGACCACCCCTTGA
CTCCTTATGTCAAGACCCAAACATGGCCACCCAAACATATAGTAGACTTGGTGGGGGACACATGGCATAA
GCTCCCGATCACGCAGATCTTTGAAATTCCTGAATCAATGGACCCGTCAGAGATACTGGATGACAAATCA
CATTCTTTCACCAGAACAAGGTTAGCTTCTTGGCTGTCAGAGAACCGAGGGGGGCCTGTTCCTAGCGAGA
AGGTCATTATCACGGCCCTGTCTAAGCCACCTGTCAATCCCCGAGAGTTTTTGAAATCTATAGACCTCGG
AGGATTGCCAGATGAGGATTTGATAATTGGCCTCAAACCAAAGGAACGGGAGTTGAAGATCGAGGGCCGA
TTCTTTGCTCTAATGTCATGGAATCTAAGATTATATTTTGTCATCACCGAAAAGCTCTTGGCCAACTACA
TTTTGCCACTTTTTGACGCACTGACTATGACAGACAACCTGAACAAGGTGTTCAAAAAGTTGATCGACAG
GGTCACCGGGCAAGGGCTTTTGGACTATTCTAGGGTCACATACGCATTTCACCTGGACTATGAGAAATGG
AACAATCATCAAAGATTGGAGTCAACAGAGGATGTATTCTCTGTCCTAGATCAGGTGTTTGGATTGAAGA
GGGTGTTTTCTAGAACACACGAGTTTTTTCAGAAGTCCTGGATCTATTATTCAGACAGATCAGACCTCAT
TGGGTTATGGGAGGACCAAATATATTGCTTGGATATGTCTAACGGCCCAACCTGCTGGAATGGCCAAGAT
GGCGGGCTAGAGGGCTTGCGGCAGAAGGGCTGGAGTCTAGTCAGTTTATTAATGATAGATAGAGAATCTC
AAACCAGGAACACAAGAACCAAGATACTAGCTCAAGGAGACAACCAGGTTCTGTGTCCTACATACATGTT
GTCACCGGGATTGTCTCAAGAGGGGCTTCTCTATGAGTTAGAGAGCATATCAAGGAATGCACTCTCAATA
TACCGAGCTATCGAGGAAGGAGCATCTAAGCTGGGGCTGATCATCAAGAAGGAAGAGACCATGTGTAGTT
ATGACTTTCTCATATATGGGAAGACCCCCTTATTTCGAGGCAACATATTGGTGCCTGAATCCAAAAGATG
GGCCCGAGTCTCTTGCATCTCTAACGACCAAATAGTCAACCTCGCCAATATAATGTCGACAGTATCCACC
AATGCGCTGACAGTGGCACAACACTCTCAATCTCTGATCAAACCTATGAGGGATTTTCTGCTCATGTCAG
TACAGGCAGTTTTCCACTACCTGTTGTTTAGCCCAATCCTAAAAGGCAGAGTTTATAAGATTCTGAGTGC
TGAAGGGGAGAGCTTTCTCCTAGCCATGTCGCGGATAATCTACCTAGATCCTTCTTTGGGAGGGGTGTCT
GGAATGTCTCTCGGGAGGTTCCATATACGTCAGTTCTCAGACCCTGTCTCTGAAGGGTTGTCATTCTGGA
GAGAGATCTGGTTAGGCTCTCATGAGTCCTGGATTCACGCGTTGTGTCAGGAGGCCGGGAACCCCGATCT
TGGAGAGAGAACACTCGAGAGCTTCACTCGCCTTTTAGAAGATCCTACTACCTTAAATATCAAAGGAGGG
GCCAGCCCTACCATTCTACTCAAGGATGCTATCAGAAAGGCTCTGTACGACGAGGTGGACAAGGTGGAAA
ATTCAGAGTTTCGAGAGGCAATCCTGCTGTCCAAGACCCATAGAGATAACTTTATACTCTTTTTAAAATC
TGTTGAGCCTCTGTTCCCTCGATTTCTCAGTGAGCTCTTCAGTTCGTCTTTCTTGGGAATACCGGAGTCA
ATCATTGGACTGATACAAAACTCCCGGACAATAAGAAGGCAGTTTAGAAAGAGTCTCTCAAGAACTTTAG
AAGAGTCCTTCTACAACTCAGAGATCCACGGGATTAATCGGATAACCCAGACACCTCAAAGGGTCGGAAG
GGTGTGGCCTTGCTCTTCAGAGAGGGCAGATCTACTTAGGGAGATCTCTTGGGGGAGGAAAGTGGTAGGC
ACGACAGTTCCTCACCCTTCCGAGATGTTGGAGTTGTTTCCCAAATCCTCCATTTCCTGCACTTGTGGAG
CAACAGGGGGAGGCAATCCTAGAGTCTCTGTATCAGTACTCCCGTCCTTCGATCAGTCATTTTTCTCACG
GGGCCCCCTAAAGGGATACTTGGGCTCGTCCACCTCCATGTCAACCCAGCTATTCCATGCATGGGAAAAA
GTCACTAATGTTCATGTGGTGAAAAGGGCTCTATCGTTAAAAGAATCTATAAACTGGTTCATCAATAGGA
ATTCCAATTTGGCTCAAACTCTAATTGGAAACATCATGTCTCTGACAGGCCCTGATTTCCCTCTAGAAGA
GGCCCCTGTTTTCAAACGGACAGGGTCAGCCTTGCATAGGTTCAAGTCTGCCAGATACAGCGAAGGAGGG
TATTCTTCTGTTTGCCCTAACCTTCTCTCCCATATCTCTGTTAGTACAGACACTATGTCTGATTTGACCC
AAAACGGGAAGAACTATGATTTCATGTTTCAGCCATTGATGCTTTATGCGCAAACATGGACATCGGAACT
GGTACAGAGGGATACAAGACTTAGAGACTCCACGTTTCACTGGCACCTTCGGTGCAACAGATGTGTGAGG
CCCATTGATGATATAACACTGGAAACTTCTCAGATCTTCGAGTTCCCGGATGTGTCAAAAAGGATATCCA
GGATGGTTTCTGGAGCTGTCCCTCAATTTCAGAAGCTTCCTGATATCCGTCTAAGACCAGGTGATTTTGA
ATCCCTAAGTGGTAGAGAAAAGTCTCGCCATATAGGGTCAGCTCAGGGGCTCTTATACTCAATCTTAGTA
GCAATTCACGACTCAGGATACAATGATGGGACCATCTTCCCTGTCAACATATACGGCAAAGTTTCCCCCA
GAGACTATTTGAGAGGGCTTGCAAGAGGGATCTTGATAGGGTCCTCGATTTGCTTCTTGACACGAATGAC
AAATATTAACATTAACAGACCTCTTGAATTGATCTCAGGGGTAATTTCCTATATTCTCCTGAGGCTGGAT
AATCATCCCTCTCTGTATATAATGCTTAGAGAACCGTCTCTTAGAGGAGAAATATTCTCTATCCCTCAGA
AAATCCCCGCCGCTTACCCAACCACTATGAGAGAAGGCAACAGATCGATTTTGTGTTACCTCCAACACGT
GCTACGCTATGAGCGAGAGGCAATCACGGCGTCCCCGGAGAATGACTGGCTGTGGATCTTCTCAGACTTC
AGAAGTGTGAAAATGACGTACTTGACCCTCATTACCTACCAGTCTCACCTCCTACTCCAGAGGGTTGAGA
GAAACTTGTCTAAGAGTATGAGAGCTACTCTGCGACAAATGAGTTCCTTAATGAGGCAAGTGCTGGGTGG
GCACGGAGAAGATACCTTGGAGTCAGACGATGACATTCAACGATTACTAAAAGACTCTTTGCGAAAGACA
AGGTGGGTGGATCAAGAGGTGCGCCATGCAGCTAGAACCATGAATGGAGATTACAGCCCCGACAAGAAAG
TATCCCACAAGGCAGGATGTTCAGAATGGGTCTGCTCTGCTCAACAGATTGCCGTCTCCACCTCAGCCAA
CCCGGCCCCTGTCTCAGAGCTTGACATTAGGGCCCTCTCTAAGAGGTTTCAAAACCCCTTGATCTCGGGC
CTGAGAGTGGTTCAGTGGGCAACCGGTGCCCATTATAAGCTTAAGCCTATTCTAGATGATCTAAATGTTT
TCCCATCTCTCTGTCTTGTAATTGGAGACGGGTCAGGGGGAATATCAAGGGCAGTTCTCAACATGTTTCC
AGATTCTAAGCTTGTGTTCAACAGCCTATTGGAGGTGAATGATCTGATGGCTTCCGGAACACATCCACTG
CCTCCTTCAGCAATCATGAGTGGAGGAGATGACATCATCTCCAGAGTGATAGACTTTGACTCAATATGGG
AGAAACCGTCCGACCTGAGGAACTCGGCCACCTGGAGATACTTCCAGTCGGTTCAAAAACAGGTCAACAT
GTCGTATGACCTCATTATTTGTGATGCAGAAGTTACTGATATTGCATCTATCAACCGGATAACTCTGTTG
ATGTCTGATTTCGCATTGTCTATAGATGGACCACTTTATCTGGTCTTCAAAACTTACGGGACTATGCTAG
TAAACCCGGACTATAAAGCTATTCAACATCTGTCAAGAGCGTTCCCTTCGGTCACAGGGTTTGTAACCCA
AGTAACTTCATCCTTTTCTTCTGAGCTATACCTCCGGTTCTCTAAACGAGGAAAGTTTTTCAGGGACGCC
GAGTACTTGACCTCTTCCACCCTTCGAGAGATGAGCCTTGTGTTGTTCAATTGCAGCAGCCCCAAAAGTG
AGATGCAGAGAGCTCGTTCCTTAAACTATCAAGACCTGGTAAGGGGATTTCCTGAAGAGATCATATCAAA
TCCTTACAACGAAATGATCATAACTCTGATTGACAATGATGTAGAGTCCTTCCTAGTCCACAAGATGGTG
GATGATCTTGAGCTACAGAGGGGAACTCTGTCTAAAGTGGCTATCATTATATCCATCATGATCGTTTTTT
CCAATAGAGTCTTCAACATTTCCAAACCTTTGACTGACCCCTTGTTCTACCCCCCATCTGATCCTAAAAT
CCTGAGGCACTTCAACATATGTTGCAGTACTATGATGTATCTATCTACCGCTTTAGGCGACGTCCCTAAC
TTCGCAAGACTTCATGACCTGTATAACAGACCTATAACTTGTTACTTCAGAAAACAAGTTATTCGAGGGA
ATATTTATCTATCTTGGAGTTGGTCCGATGATACCCCAGTGTTCAAGAGAGTAGCCTGTAATTCTAGCTT
GAGTCTGTCATCTCACTGGATCAGGTTGATCTACAAGATAGTGAAGACTACCAGACTCATTGGCAGCATA
AAAGACCTATCAGGAGAGGTAGAACGACATCTTCATGGGTATAACAGATGGATCACCCTCGAGGATATCC
GATCTAGATCATCCCTACTAGATTACAGTTGTTTGTAAGCCGGATATTACCGAAAGCCTGTGCATGCTAA
AATTCTTGTATGATGCATCTTGAAAAAAACAAGATCTTGAATCCGGACCTCTGGTTGTTTGATTGTTTTT
TCCATCTTTATTGTTTTTTTGTTAAGCGTGGGTCGGCATGGCATCTCCACCTCCTCGCGGTCCGACCTGG
GCATCCGAAGGAGGACGCACGTCCACTCGGATGGCTAAGGGAGGGCGGGGATCCGGCTGCTAACAAAGCC
CGAAAGGAAGCTGAGTTGGCTGCTGCCACCGCTGAGCAATAACTAGCATAACCCCTTGGGGCCTCTAAAC
GGGTCTTGAGGGGTTTTTTGCTGAAAGTCGCGCTTGGCGTAATCATGGTCATAGCTGTTTCCTGTGTGAA
ATTGTTATCCGCTCACAATTCCACACAACATACGAGCCGGAAGCATAAAGTGTAAAGCCTGGGGTGCCTA
ATGAGTGAGCTAACTCACATTAATTGCGTTGCGCTCACTGCCCGCTTTCCAGTCGGGAAACCTGTCGTGC
CAGCTGCATTAATGAATCGGCCAACGCGCGGGGAGAGGCGGTTTGCGTATTGGGCGCTCTTCCGCTTCCT
CGCTCACTGACTCGCTGCGCTCGGTCGTTCGGCTGCGGCGAGCGGTATCAGCTCACTCAAAGGCGGTAAT
ACGGTTATCCACAGAATCAGGGGATAACGCAGGAAAGAACATGTGAGCAAAAGGCCAGCAAAAGGCCAGG
AACCGTAAAAAGGCCGCGTTGCTGGCGTTTTTCCATAGGCTCCGCCCCCCTGACGAGCATCACAAAAATC
GACGCTCAAGTCAGAGGTGGCGAAACCCGACAGGACTATAAAGATACCAGGCGTTTCCCCCTGGAAGCTC
CCTCGTGCGCTCTCCTGTTCCGACCCTGCCGCTTACCGGATACCTGTCCGCCTTTCTCCCTTCGGGAAGC
GTGGCGCTTTCTCATAGCTCACGCTGTAGGTATCTCAGTTCGGTGTAGGTCGTTCGCTCCAAGCTGGGCT
GTGTGCACGAACCCCCCGTTCAGCCCGACCGCTGCGCCTTATCCGGTAACTATCGTCTTGAGTCCAACCC
GGTAAGACACGACTTATCGCCACTGGCAGCAGCCACTGGTAACAGGATTAGCAGAGCGAGGTATGTAGGC
GGTGCTACAGAGTTCTTGAAGTGGTGGCCTAACTACGGCTACACTAGAAGAACAGTATTTGGTATCTGCG
CTCTGCTGAAGCCAGTTACCTTCGGAAAAAGAGTTGGTAGCTCTTGATCCGGCAAACAAACCACCGCTGG
TAGCGGTGGTTTTTTTGTTTGCAAGCAGCAGATTACGCGCAGAAAAAAAGGATCTCAAGAAGATCCTTTG
ATCTTTTCTACGGGGTCTGACGCTCAGTGGAACGAAAACTCACGTTAAGGGATTTTGGTCATGAGATTAT
CAAAAAGGATCTTCACCTAGATCCTTTTAAATTAAAAATGAAGTTTTAAATCAATCTAAAGTATATATGA
GTAAACTTGGTCTGACAGTTACCAATGCTTAATCAGTGAGGCACCTATCTCAGCGATCTGTCTATTTCGT
TCATCCATAGTTGCCTGACTCCCCGTCGTGTAGATAACTACGATACGGGAGGGCTTACCATCTGGCCCCA
GTGCTGCAATGATACCGCGAGACCCACCCTTGGAGGCTCCAGATTTATCAGCAATAAACCAGCCAGCCGG
AAGGGCCGAGCGCAGAAGTGGTCCTGCAACTTTATCCGCCTCCATCCAGTCTATTAATTGTTGCCGGGAA
GCTAGAGTAAGTAGTTCGCCAGTTAATAGTTTGCGCAACGTTGTTGCCATTGCTACAGGCATCGTGGTGT
CACGCTCGTCGTTTGGTATGGCTTCATTCAGCTCCGGTTCCCAACGATCAAGGCGAGTTACATGATCCCC
CATGTTGTGCAAAAAAGCGGTTAGCTCCTTCGGTCCTCCGATCGTTGTCAGAAGTAAGTTGGCCGCAGTG
TTATCACTCATGGTTATGGCAGCACTGCATAATTCTCTTACTGTCATGCCATCCGTAAGATGCTTTTCTG
TGACTGGTGAGTACTCAACCAAGTCATTCTGAGAATAGTGTATGCGGCGACCGAGTTGCTCTTGCCCGGC
GTCAATACGGGATAATACCGCGCCACATAGCAGAACTTTAAAAGTGCTCATCATTGGAAAACGTTCTTCG
GGGCGAAAACTCTCAAGGATCTTACCGCTGTTGAGATCCAGTTCGATGTAACCCACTCGTGCACCCAACT
GATCTTCAGCATCTTTTACTTTCACCAGCGTTTCTGGGTGAGCAAAAACAGGAAGGCAAAATGCCGCAAA
AAAGGGAATAAGGGCGACACGGAAATGTTGAATACTCATACTCTTCCTTTTTCAATATTATTGAAGCATT
TATCAGGGTTATTGTCTCATGAGCGGATACATATTTGAATGTATTTAGAAAAATAAACAAATAGGGGTTC
CGCGCACATTTCCCCGAAAAGTGCCACCTG
[124 nt withheld, positions 13471-13594]
C
[91 nt withheld, positions 13596-13686]
A
[49 nt withheld, positions 13688-13736]
CCTTTGACGTTGGAGTCCACGTTCTTT
[37 nt withheld, positions 13764-13800]
ACCCTATCTCGGTCTATTCTTTTGATTTATAAGGGATTTTGCCGATTTCGGCCTATTGGTTAAAAAAATG
AGCTGATTTAACAAAAATTTAACGCGAATTTTAACAAAATATTAACGCTTACAATTTCCATTCGCCATTC
AGGCTGCGCAACTGTTGGGAAGGGCGATCGGTGCGGGCCTCTTCGCTATTACGCCAGCTGGCGAAAGGGG
GATGTGCTGCAAGGCGATTAAGTTGGGTAACGCCAGGGTTTTCCCAGTCACGACGTTGTAAAACGACGGC
CAGTGAGCGCGCCTAGTTATTAATAGTAATCAATTACGGGGTCATTAGTTCATAGCCCATATATGGAGTT
CCGCGTTACATAACTTACGGTAAATGGCCCGCCTGGCTGACCGCCCAACGACCCCCGCCCATTGACGTCA
ATAATGACGTATGTTCCCATAGTAACGCCAATAGGGACTTTCCATTGACGTCAATGGGTGGAGTATTTAC
GGTAAACTGCCCACTTGGCAGTACATCAAGTGTATCATATGCCAAGTACGCCCCCTATTGACGTCAATGA
CGGTAAATGGCCCGCCTGGCATTATGCCCAGTACATGACCTTATGGGACTTTCCTACTTGGCAGTACATC
TACGTATTAGTCATCGCTATTACCATGGTGATGCGGTTTTGGCAGTACATCAATGGGCGTGGATAGCGGT
TTGACTCACGGGGATTTCCAAGTCTCCACCCCATTGACGTCAATGGGAGTTTGTTTTGGCACCAAAATCA
ACGGGACTTTCCAAAATGTCGTAACAACTCCGCCCCATTGACGCAAATGGGCGGTAGGCGTGTACGGTGG
GAGGTCTATATAAGCAGAGCTCTCTGGCTAACTAGAGAACCCACTGCTTACTGGCTTATCGAAATTAATA
CGACTCACTATAGGGAGACCCAAGCTGGCTAGATTAAGCGTCTGATGAGTCCGTGAGGACGAAACCCGGC
GTACCGGGTC
